>Addgene plasmid #81593 | pDONR223_PIK3R4_p.R998Q | addgene full sequence | sequence record 167093 | Addgene NGS Result
GGCAGTTCCCTACTCTCGCGTTAACGCTAGCATGGATGTTTTCCCAGTCACGACGTTGTAAAACGACGGC
CAGTCTTAAGCTCGGGCCCCAAATAATGATTTTATTTTGACTGATAGTGACCTGTTCGTTGCAACAAATT
GATGAGCAATGCTTTTTTATAATGCCAACTTTGTACAAAAAAGTTGGCACCATGGGAAATCAGCTTGCTG
GCATTGCTCCCTCCCAGATCCTTTCTGTAGAGAGTTATTTTTCAGATATTCATGACTTTGAATATGATAA
AAGCCTGGGGAGTACTCGGTTTTTTAAAGTTGCTCGAGCCAAGCACCGAGAAGGCCTGGTCGTTGTGAAG
GTTTTTGCAATTCAGGATCCCACATTGCCTTTAACCAGCTATAAACAAGAGCTGGAGGAACTGAAAATCA
GGCTTAATTCTGCACAGAATTGTCTACCTTTCCAGAAAGCATCAGAAAAAGCATCTGAGAAAGCAGCTAT
GCTCTTTAGGCAGTATGTGCGAGACAATCTCTATGATCGCATCAGTACCCGTCCATTCTTGAATAACATT
GAGAAGCGCTGGATTGCTTTCCAGATCCTGACAGCTGTGGACCAAGCACACAAATCTGGAGTTCGTCATG
GGGACATCAAGACTGAGAATGTGATGGTCACCAGTTGGAATTGGGTTCTTCTAACTGATTTTGCCAGTTT
TAAGCCCACTTATCTTCCAGAAGACAACCCGGCAGATTTCAATTATTTCTTTGACACATCACGGAGGAGA
ACTTGCTATATTGCTCCTGAACGTTTTGTTGATGGTGGGATGTTTGCCACTGAGTTAGAATATATGAGAG
ATCCTTCAACTCCGCTTGTAGACTTAAATAGCAATCAGAGAAGAAGAGGAGAGTTGAAGAGAGCAATGGA
CATCTTTTCAGCAGGTTGTGTGATAGCTGAGCTTTTTACAGAAGGTGTACCATTATTTGATCTCTCTCAA
CTTTTGGCTTATAGAAATGGACATTTTTTCCCTGAACAAGTGCTAAATAAAATTGAAGATCACAGTATCA
GAGAATTGGTAACTCAGATGATTCACCGTGAGCCAGATAAACGTTTAGAGGCAGAAGATTACTTAAAACA
GCAGCGTGGCAATGCCTTTCCTGAAATATTTTACACTTTTCTTCAGCCCTACATGGCCCAGTTTGCCAAG
GAAACGTTTCTTTCTGCAGATGAGCGTATTCTGGTTATACGGAAGGATTTGGGCAACATTATTCACAATC
TCTGTGGACATGATCTGCCAGAAAAAGCCGAAGGAGAGCCTAAGGAAAATGGGCTGGTTATCTTGGTATC
TGTTATAACATCCTGCCTACAGACCCTTAAATACTGTGATTCCAAACTAGCTGCTTTGGAACTGATTCTT
CATTTGGCTCCAAGATTAAGTGTTGAAATCCTTTTGGATCGTATTACTCCATATCTTTTGCATTTCAGCA
ATGACTCTGTTCCTAGGGTGAGGGCTGAAGCCTTGAGGACGTTGACCAAAGTTCTTGCTCTCGTCAAAGA
GGTTCCTCGTAATGATATCAATATTTATCCGGAATACATTCTGCCAGGCATAGCCCACTTAGCCCAAGAT
GATGCTACTATCGTTAGACTAGCCTATGCTGAAAACATAGCTCTGCTGGCAGAAACAGCTCTGAGATTCC
TGGAATTAGTACAGTTAAAAAATCTTAATATGGAAAATGACCCCAATAATGAAGAAATAGATGAGGTTAC
ACATCCAAATGGAAATTATGACACAGAGCTCCAAGCCTTACATGAAATGGTCCAGCAGAAAGTTGTTACT
TTGCTAAGTGACCCTGAAAATATTGTAAAACAAACCTTGATGGAAAATGGAATAACACGGCTGTGTGTAT
TCTTTGGACGTCAGAAAGCCAACGATGTTTTGTTGTCCCACATGATTACTTTCCTAAATGATAAGAATGA
TTGGCATCTACGTGGAGCATTTTTTGATAGTATAGTTGGTGTTGCTGCCTATGTTGGCTGGCAAAGCTCC
TCAATTCTCAAGCCTCTGCTGCAACAAGGTCTTAGTGATGCTGAGGAATTTGTCATTGTGAAAGCTCTTT
ATGCCCTTACTTGTATGTGCCAGTTAGGACTGCTACAAAAACCCCATGTTTACGAATTTGCCAGTGATAT
TGCCCCCTTCCTGTGTCATCCCAATTTATGGATACGTTATGGTGCCGTGGGATTTATCACAGTGGTAGCT
CGTCAAATAAGTACAGCTGATGTCTACTGTAAACTGATGCCTTATCTTGACCCATATATTACCCAACCAA
TAATACAGATTGAAAGAAAACTTGTTCTGCTCAGTGTTTTAAAGGAACCAGTAAGTCGTTCTATATTTGA
TTATGCTTTGAGGTCTAAAGATATTACTAGCTTGTTCAGACATCTTCACATGCGTCAGAAGAAACGAAAT
GGTTCTCTTCCCGACTGCCCTCCGCCAGAGGATCCTGCCATAGCACAGCTTCTGAAGAAGTTGCTCTCAC
AGGGAATGACAGAGGAAGAGGAAGACAAACTTCTGGCACTGAAAGACTTCATGATGAAATCTAATAAAGC
AAAGGCCAATATAGTGGACCAGAGCCATCTTCATGATAGTAGTCAGAAAGGTGTAATTGACTTGGCAGCT
TTAGGCATAACTGGGAGACAAGTTGATCTTGTTAAAACCAAACAAGAACCAGATGACAAACGGGCCAGAA
AACATGTAAAACAAGACTCAAATGTAAATGAAGAATGGAAAAGCATGTTTGGGTCACTGGACCCACCAAA
CATGCCACAGGCCCTACCTAAAGGGAGTGATCAGGAGGTGATTCAGACTGGGAAACCTCCTCGTTCCGAG
TCCTCTGCTGGCATTTGTGTCCCTTTGTCAACTTCTTCACAGGTTCCAGAAGTGACAACTGTCCAAAATA
AAAAACCAGTAATACCGGTTTTAAGTAGTACAATCTTACCATCCACCTATCAGATTCGAATTACAACTTG
TAAAACTGAACTTCAGCAACTCATCCAGCAAAAGCGGGAGCAGTGCAATGCTGAGAGAATAGCTAAGCAG
ATGATGGAAAATGCTGAATGGGAGAGTAAACCACCACCACCTGGATGGCGTCCTAAAGGGCTGTTAGTTG
CCCATCTTCATGAGCATAAATCTGCTGTGAATCAAATTAGAGTCTCTGATGAACACTCACTTTTTGCAAC
ATGTTCAAATGATGGCACAGTGAAAATCTGGAACAGTCAAAAGATGGAGGGGAAGACCACCACTACCAGA
TCTATTCTTACATACAGCCGAATTGGAGGACGAGTCAAGACGCTCACATTCTGCCAAGGCTCCCACTATT
TAGCCATAGCATCTGATAATGGTGCTGTCCAGCTTCTTGGAATTGAGGCTTCTAAGCTGCCCAAGTCTCC
TAAAATCCATCCTCTACAAAGCAGAATTCTAGATCAGAAGGAGGACGGTTGTGTTGTGGATATGCATCAC
TTCAACTCTGGAGCACAGTCTGTTCTTGCCTATGCCACTGTGAATGGCTCTCTGGTTGGCTGGGACCTTA
GGTCTTCAAGCAATGCGTGGACTTTAAAGCATGATTTAAAGTCGGGCCTCATCACTTCCTTTGCTGTGGA
CATCCACCAATGCTGGCTCTGCATTGGTACAAGCAGTGGTACCATGGCTTGTTGGGACATGAGGTTCCAG
TTGCCAATTTCAAGTCACTGTCATCCTTCCAGGGCTCGAATCAGACGCCTCTCAATGCACCCTCTGTATC
AGTCCTGGGTGATTGCAGCTGTTCAGGGCAACAACGAAGTGTCCATGTGGGACATGGAGACTGGTGACAG
AAGATTTACTCTCTGGGCCAGCAGTGCACCACCACTTTCTGAATTACAGCCTTCTCCTCATAGCGTCCAT
GGTATCTACTGTAGTCCTGCAGATGGAAATCCTATCCTACTAACAGCTGGCTCAGATATGAAAATAAGGT
TTTGGGACTTGGCTTACCCAGAAAGGTCCTATGTTGTTGCAGGAAGTACTAGTTCCCCATCTGTGTCCTA
CTACAGGAAAATAATTGAAGGCACTGAAGTTGTCCAGGAAATTCAGAATAAGCAGAAAGTAGGACCAAGT
GATGACACCCCTCGAAGGGGCCCAGAGTCCCTGCCCGTGGGACATCATGACATCATCACTGATGTCGCCA
CATTCCAGACCACACAGGGCTTCATCGTAACTGCTTCTAGAGATGGGATTGTGAAGGTGTGGAAATGATT
GCCAACTTTCTTGTACAAAGTTGGCATTATAAGAAAGCATTGCTTATCAATTTGTTGCAACGAACAGGTC
ACTATCAGTCAAAATAAAATCATTATTTGCCATCCAGCTGATATCCCCTATAGTGAGTCGTATTACATGG
TCATAGCTGTTTCCTGGCAGCTCTGGCCCGTGTCTCAAAATCTCTGATGTTACATTGCACAAGATAAAAA
TATATCATCATGCCTCCTCTAGACCAGCCAGGACAGAAATGCCTCGACTTCGCTGCTACCCAAGGTTGCC
GGGTGACGCACACCGTGGAAACGGATGAAGGCACGAACCCAGTGGACATAAGCCTGTTCGGTTCGTAAGC
TGTAATGCAAGTAGCGTATGCGCTCACGCAACTGGTCCAGAACCTTGACCGAACGCAGCGGTGGTAACGG
CGCAGTGGCGGTTTTCATGGCTTGTTATGACTGTTTTTTTGGGGTACAGTCTATGCCTCGGGCATCCAAG
CAGCAAGCGCGTTACGCCGTGGGTCGATGTTTGATGTTATGGAGCAGCAACGATGTTACGCAGCAGGGCA
GTCGCCCTAAAACAAAGTTAAACATTATGAGGGAAGCGGTGATCGCCGAAGTATCGACTCAACTATCAGA
GGTAGTTGGCGTCATCGAGCGCCATCTCGAACCGACGTTGCTGGCCGTACATTTGTACGGCTCCGCAGTG
GATGGCGGCCTGAAGCCACACAGTGATATTGATTTGCTGGTTACGGTGACCGTAAGGCTTGATGAAACAA
CGCGGCGAGCTTTGATCAACGACCTTTTGGAAACTTCGGCTTCCCCTGGAGAGAGCGAGATTCTCCGCGC
TGTAGAAGTCACCATTGTTGTGCACGACGACATCATTCCGTGGCGTTATCCAGCTAAGCGCGAACTGCAA
TTTGGAGAATGGCAGCGCAATGACATTCTTGCAGGTATCTTCGAGCCAGCCACGATCGACATTGATCTGG
CTATCTTGCTGACAAAAGCAAGAGAACATAGCGTTGCCTTGGTAGGTCCAGCGGCGGAGGAACTCTTTGA
TCCGGTTCCTGAACAGGATCTATTTGAGGCGCTAAATGAAACCTTAACGCTATGGAACTCGCCGCCCGAC
TGGGCTGGCGATGAGCGAAATGTAGTGCTTACGTTGTCCCGCATTTGGTACAGCGCAGTAACCGGCAAAA
TCGCGCCGAAGGATGTCGCTGCCGACTGGGCAATGGAGCGCCTGCCGGCCCAGTATCAGCCCGTCATACT
TGAAGCTAGACAGGCTTATCTTGGACAAGAAGAAGATCGCTTGGCCTCGCGCGCAGATCAGTTGGAAGAA
TTTGTCCACTACGTGAAAGGCGAGATCACCAAGGTAGTCGGCAAATAACCCTCGAGCCACCCATGACCAA
AATCCCTTAACGTGAGTTACGCGTCGTTCCACTGAGCGTCAGACCCCGTAGAAAAGATCAAAGGATCTTC
TTGAGATCCTTTTTTTCTGCGCGTAATCTGCTGCTTGCAAACAAAAAAACCACCGCTACCAGCGGTGGTT
TGTTTGCCGGATCAAGAGCTACCAACTCTTTTTCCGAAGGTAACTGGCTTCAGCAGAGCGCAGATACCAA
ATACTGTTCTTCTAGTGTAGCCGTAGTTAGGCCACCACTTCAAGAACTCTGTAGCACCGCCTACATACCT
CGCTCTGCTAATCCTGTTACCAGTGGCTGCTGCCAGTGGCGATAAGTCGTGTCTTACCGGGTTGGACTCA
AGACGATAGTTACCGGATAAGGCGCAGCGGTCGGGCTGAACGGGGGGTTCGTGCACACAGCCCAGCTTGG
AGCGAACGACCTACACCGAACTGAGATACCTACAGCGTGAGCTATGAGAAAGCGCCACGCTTCCCGAAGG
GAGAAAGGCGGACAGGTATCCGGTAAGCGGCAGGGTCGGAACAGGAGAGCGCACGAGGGAGCTTCCAGGG
GGAAACGCCTGGTATCTTTATAGTCCTGTCGGGTTTCGCCACCTCTGACTTGAGCGTCGATTTTTGTGAT
GCTCGTCAGGGGGGCGGAGCCTATGGAAAAACGCCAGCAACGCGGCCTTTTTACGGTTCCTGGCCTTTTG
CTGGCCTTTTGCTCACATGTTCTTTCCTGCGTTATCCCCTGATTCTGTGGATAACCGTATTACCGCCTTT
GAGTGAGCTGATACCGCTCGCCGCAGCCGAACGACCGAGCGCAGCGAGTCAGTGAGCGAGGAAGCGGAAG
AGCGCCCAATACGCAAACCGCCTCTCCCCGCGCGTTGGCCGATTCATTAATGCAGCTGGCACGACAGGTT
TCCCGACTGGAAAGCGGGCAGTGAGCGCAACGCAATTAATACGCGTACCGCTAGCCAGGAAGAGTTTGTA
GAAACGCAAAAAGGCCATCCGTCAGGATGGCCTTCTGCTTAGTTTGATGCCTGGCAGTTTATGGCGGGCG
TCCTGCCCGCCACCCTCCGGGCCGTTGCTTCACAACGTTCAAATCCGCTCCCGGCGGATTTGTCCTACTC
AGGAGAGCGTTCACCGACAAACAACAGATAAAACGAAAGGCCCAGTCTTCCGACTGAGCCTTTCGTTTTA
TTTGATGCCT
Features (pLannotate 1.2.2; 12 found; start..end, strand, type, name):
     38..74      -  CDS            lacZα (fragment): LacZα fragment of β-galactosidase; lacZ fragment
     91..186     +  protein_bind   attL3: mutant version of attL; recombination site for the Gateway® LR reaction LR Clonase™
    192..4265    +  CDS            PIK3R4: PI3R4_HUMAN - Also known as VPS15 From Homo sapiens (Human).
   4273..4368    -  protein_bind   attL3: mutant version of attL; recombination site for the Gateway® LR reaction LR Clonase™
   4387..4405    -  promoter       T7 promoter: promoter for bacteriophage T7 RNA polymerase
   4595..4618    +  promoter       Pc promoter (fragment): intI1 (promoter lies within the coding sequence); class 1 integron promoter
   4794..4850    +  CDS            GmR (fragment): gentamycin acetyltransferase; aacC1; confers resistance to gentamycin
   4857..5648    +  CDS            SmR: aminoglycoside adenylyltransferase (Murphy, 1985); aadA; confers resistance to spectinomycin and streptomycin
   5741..6329    +  rep_origin     ori: high-copy-number ColE1/pMB1/pBR322/pUC origin of replication
   6512..6604    +  CDS            lacI (fragment): lac repressor; lacI; The lac repressor binds to the lac operator to inhibit transcription in E. coli. This inhibition can be relieved by adding lactose or isopropyl-β-D-thiogalactopyranoside (IPTG).
   6659..6686    -  terminator     rrnB T2 terminator: transcription terminator T2 from the E. coli rrnB gene
   6818..6861    +  terminator     rrnB T1 terminator: Escherichia coli rrnB; transcription terminator T1 from the E. coli rrnB gene
