[The description below was written by a language model from this plasmid's Addgene catalogue record and pLannotate feature annotations shown in this document.]
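Description:
pDONR223_PIK3R4_p.R998Q is a Gateway entry clone built on the Invitrogen pDONR223 backbone, carrying a mutant open reading frame of human PIK3R4 (also known as VPS15 or p150), the regulatory subunit associated with the class III phosphoinositide 3-kinase complex. It is a bacterial propagation plasmid only. It replicates in E. coli from a high-copy ColE1/pUC-type origin and is selected with spectinomycin through the aadA (SmR) aminoglycoside adenylyltransferase gene, which sits downstream of a fragment of the class 1 integron Pc promoter. The sequenced plasmid is about 6.9 kb, and the annotation also picks up short backbone remnants (lacZα, lacI and gentamicin-resistance fragments), rrnB T1/T2 terminators and a T7 promoter lying outside the insert.

The roughly 4.1 kb PIK3R4 coding sequence is flanked on both sides by attL-type Gateway recombination sites. The automated annotation labels both as attL3, and the record gives no other designation for them. These sites allow the ORF to be moved by an LR Clonase reaction into any compatible destination vector. The entry clone has no promoter driving the insert, so expression depends entirely on the destination vector chosen. The clone is in the "closed" configuration, with a stop codon immediately after the ORF, so it yields native or N-terminally tagged protein rather than C-terminal fusions. Although the name refers to the R998Q substitution, the catalogue lists two changes relative to the reference transcript, T231R and R998Q. The plasmid belongs to the Target Accelerator Plasmid Collection, a set of clones made for systematic functional testing of rare cancer-associated variants for oncogenic activity.
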