Addgene plasmid #81593: pDONR223_PIK3R4_p.R998Q
Purpose: Gateway Donor vector containing PIK3R4 , part of the Target Accelerator Plasmid Collection.
Depositing lab: Jesse Boehm & William Hahn & David Root. Depositing organization: Broad Institute. Publication: Systematic Functional Interrogation of Rare Cancer Variants Identifies Oncogenic Alleles. Kim E, Ilic N, Shrestha Y, Zou L, Kamburov A, Zhu C, Yang X, Lubonja R, Tran N, Nguyen C, Lawrence MS, Piccioni F, Bagul M, Doench JG, Chouinard CR, Wu X, Hogstrom L, Natoli T, Tamayo P, Horn H, Corsello SM, Lage K, Root DE, Subramanian A, Golub TR, Getz G, Boehm JS, Hahn WC. Cancer Discov. 2016 Jul;6(7):714-26. doi: 10.1158/2159-8290.CD-16-0160. Epub 2016 May 4. PubMed 27147599.
Backbone
  Vector backbone: pDONR223
  Backbone manufacturer: Invitrogen
  Backbone size w/o insert (bp): 2790
  Vector type: Gateway Entry vector
Growth in bacteria
  Bacterial resistance: Spectinomycin, 50 μg/mL
  Growth temperature: 37°C
  Growth strain: DH5alpha
  Copy number: High Copy
Gene/Insert
  Gene/Insert name: PIK3R4
  Species: H. sapiens (human)
  Mutation: T231R; R998Q
  GenBank ID: NM_014602.2
  Entrez Gene: PIK3R4 (a.k.a. VPS15, p150)
  Promoter: None
  Cloning method: Gateway Cloning
  Sequencing primers: 5′ M13pUC-fwd; 3′ M13-Rev
Terms and licenses: Academic/Nonprofit Terms; Industry Terms: Not Available to Industry
Depositor comments: Closed state: stop codon immediately follows insert
How to cite: pDONR223_PIK3R4_p.R998Q was a gift from Jesse Boehm & William Hahn & David Root (Addgene plasmid # 81593 ; http://n2t.net/addgene:81593 ; RRID:Addgene_81593)
