>Addgene plasmid #81593 | pDONR223_PIK3R4_p.R998Q | depositor partial sequence | sequence record 154912 | Insert sequence
ATGGGAAATCAGCTTGCTGGCATTGCTCCCTCCCAGATCCTTTCTGTAGAGAGTTATTTTTCAGATATTC
ATGACTTTGAATATGATAAAAGCCTGGGGAGTACTCGGTTTTTTAAAGTTGCTCGAGCCAAGCACCGAGA
AGGCCTGGTCGTTGTGAAGGTTTTTGCAATTCAGGATCCCACATTGCCTTTAACCAGCTATAAACAAGAG
CTGGAGGAACTGAAAATCAGGCTTAATTCTGCACAGAATTGTCTACCTTTCCAGAAAGCATCAGAAAAAG
CATCTGAGAAAGCAGCTATGCTCTTTAGGCAGTATGTGCGAGACAATCTCTATGATCGCATCAGTACCCG
TCCATTCTTGAATAACATTGAGAAGCGCTGGATTGCTTTCCAGATCCTGACAGCTGTGGACCAAGCACAC
AAATCTGGAGTTCGTCATGGGGACATCAAGACTGAGAATGTGATGGTCACCAGTTGGAATTGGGTTCTTC
TAACTGATTTTGCCAGTTTTAAGCCCACTTATCTTCCAGAAGACAACCCGGCAGATTTCAATTATTTCTT
TGACACATCACGGAGGAGAACTTGCTATATTGCTCCTGAACGTTTTGTTGATGGTGGGATGTTTGCCACT
GAGTTAGAATATATGAGAGATCCTTCACTCCGCTTGTAGACTTAAATAGCATCAGAGAAGAAGAGGAGAG
TTGAAGAGAGCAATGGACATCTTTTCAGCAGGTTGTGTGATAGCTGAGCTTTTTACAGAAGGTGTACCAT
TATTTGATCTCTCTCAACTTTTGGCTTATAGAAATGGACATTTTTTCCCTGAACAAGTGCTAAATAAAAT
TGAAGATCACAGTATCAGAGAATTGGTAACTCAGATGATTCACCGTGAGCCAGATAAACGTTTAGAGGCA
GAAGATTACTTAAAACAGCAGCGTGGCAATGCCTTTCCTGAAATATTTTACACTTTTCTTCAGCCCTACA
TGGCCCAGTTTGCCAAGGAAACGTTTCTTTCTGCAGATGAGCGTATTCTGGTTATACGGAAGGATTTGGG
CAACATTATTCACAATCTCTGTGGACATGATCTGCCAGAAAAAGCCGAAGGAGAGCCTAAGGAAAATGGG
CTGGTTATCTTGGTATCTGTTATAACATCCTGCCTACAGACCCTTAAATACTGTGATTCCAAACTAGCTG
CTTTGGAACTGATTCTTCATTTGGCTCCAAGATTAAGTGTTGAAATCCTTTTGGATCGTATTACTCCATA
TCTTTTGCATTTCAGCAATGACTCTGTTCCTAGGGTGAGGGCTGAAGCCTTGAGGACGTTGACCAAAGTT
CTTGCTCTCGTCAAAGAGGTTCCTCGTAATGATATCAATATTTATCCGGAATACATTCTGCCAGGCATAG
CCCACTTAGCCCAAGATGATGCTACTATCGTTAGACTAGCCTATGCTGAAAACATAGCTCTGCTGGCAGA
AACAGCTCTGAGATTCCTGGAATTAGTACAGTTAAAAAATCTTAATATGGAAAATGACCCCAATAATGAA
GAAATAGATGAGGTTACACATCCAAATGGAAATTATGACACAGAGCTCCAAGCCTTACATGAAATGGTCC
AGCAGAAAGTTGTTACTTTGCTAAGTGACCCTGAAAATATTGTAAAACAAACCTTGATGGAAAATGGAAT
AACACGGCTGTGTGTATTCTTTGGACGTCAGAAAGCCAACGATGTTTTGTTGTCCCACATGATTACTTTC
CTAAATGATAAGAATGATTGGCATCTACGTGGAGCATTTTTTGATAGTATAGTTGGTGTTGCTGCCTATG
TTGGCTGGCAAAGCTCCTCAATTCTCAAGCCTCTGCTGCAACAAGGTCTTAGTGATGCTGAGGAATTTGT
CATTGTGAAAGCTCTTTATGCCCTTACTTGTATGTGCCAGTTAGGACTGCTACAAAAACCCCATGTTTAC
GAATTTGCCAGTGATATTGCCCCCTTCCTGTGTCATCCCAATTTATGGATACGTTATGGTGCCGTGGGAT
TTATCACAGTGGTAGCTCGTCAAATAAGTACAGCTGATGTCTACTGTAAACTGATGCCTTATCTTGACCC
ATATATTACCCAACCAATAATACAGATTGAAAGAAAACTTGTTCTGCTCAGTGTTTTAAAGGAACCAGTA
AGTCGTTCTATATTTGATTATGCTTTGAGGTCTAAAGATATTACTAGCTTGTTCAGACATCTTCACATGC
GTCAGAAGAAACGAAATGGTTCTCTTCCCGACTGCCCTCCGCCAGAGGATCCTGCCATAGCACAGCTTCT
GAAGAAGTTGCTCTCACAGGGAATGACAGAGGAAGAGGAAGACAAACTTCTGGCACTGAAAGACTTCATG
ATGAAATCTAATAAAGCAAAGGCCAATATAGTGGACCAGAGCCATCTTCATGATAGTAGTCAGAAAGGTG
TAATTGACTTGGCAGCTTTAGGCATAACTGGGAGACAAGTTGATCTTGTTAAAACCAAACAAGAACCAGA
TGACAAACGGGCCAGAAAACATGTAAAACAAGACTCAAATGTAAATGAAGAATGGAAAAGCATGTTTGGG
TCACTGGACCCACCAAACATGCCACAGGCCCTACCTAAAGGGAGTGATCAGGAGGTGATTCAGACTGGGA
AACCTCCTCGTTCCGAGTCCTCTGCTGGCATTTGTGTCCCTTTGTCAACTTCTTCACAGGTTCCAGAAGT
GACAACTGTCCAAAATAAAAAACCAGTAATACCGGGTTTTAGTAGTACAATCTTACCATCCACCTATCAG
ATTCGAATTACAACTTGTAAAACTGAACTTCAGCAACTCATCCAGCAAAAGCGGGAGCAGTGCAATGCTG
AGAGAATAGCTAAGCAGATGATGGAAAATGCTGAATGGGAGAGTAAACCACCACCACCTGGATGGCGTCC
TAAAGGGCTGTTAGTTGCCCATCTTCATGAGCATAAATCTGCTGTGAATCAAATTAGAGTCTCTGATGAA
CACTCACTTTTTGCAACATGTTCAAATGATGGCACAGTGAAAATCTGGAACAGTCAAAAGATGGAGGGGA
AGACCACCACTACCAGATCTATTCTTACATACAGCCGAATTGGAGGACGAGTCAAGACGCTCACATTCTG
CCAAGGCTCCCACTATTTAGCCATAGCATCTGATAATGGTGCTGTCCAGCTTCTTGGAATTGAGGCTTCT
AAGCTGCCCAAGTCTCCTAAAATCCATCCTCTACAAAGCAGAATTCTAGATCAGAAGGAGGACGGTTGTG
TTGTGGATATGCATCACTTCAACTCTGGAGCACAGTCTGTTCTTGCCTATGCCACTGTGAATGGCTCTCT
GGTTGGCTGGGACCTTAGGTCTTCAAGCAATGCGTGGACTTTAAAGCATGATTTAAAGTCGGGCCTCATC
ACTTCCTTTGCTGTGGACATCCACCAATGCTGGCTCTGCATTGGTACAAGCAGTGGTACCATGGCTTGTT
GGGACATGAGGTTCCAGTTGCCAATTTCAAGTCACTGTCATCCTTCCAGGGCTCGAATCAGACGCCTCTC
AATGCACCCTCTGTATCAGTCCTGGGTGATTGCAGCTGTTCAGGGCAACAACGAAGTGTCCATGTGGGAC
ATGGAGACTGGTGACAGAAGATTTACTCTCTGGGCCAGCAGTGCACCACCACTTTCTGAATTACAGCCTT
CTCCTCATAGCGTCCATGGTATCTACTGTAGTCCTGCAGATGGAAATCCTATCCTACTAACAGCTGGCTC
AGATATGAAAATAAGGTTTTGGGACTTGGCTTACCCAGAAAGGTCCTATGTTGTTGCAGGAAGTACTAGT
TCCCCATCTGTGTCCTACTACAGGAAAATAATTGAAGGCACTGAAGTTGTCCAGGAAATTCAGAATAAGC
AGAAAGTAGGACCAAGTGATGACACCCCTCGAAGGGGCCCAGAGTCCCTGCCCGTGGGACATCATGACAT
CATCACTGATGTCGCCACATTCCAGACCACACAGGGCTTCATCGTAACTGCTTCTAGAGATGGGATTGTG
AAGGTGTGGAAA
